Addgene plasmid #195927: L1P24
Purpose: Level 1 PhiC31 cassette with constitutive promoter: p35S-PhiC31-NLS-DST-tUBQ1
Depositing lab: Jennifer Nemhauser. Depositing organization: University of Washington. Publication: An integrase toolbox to record gene-expression during plant development. Guiziou S, Maranas CJ, Chu JC, Nemhauser JL. Nat Commun. 2023 Apr 3;14(1):1844. doi: 10.1038/s41467-023-37607-5. PubMed 37012288.
Backbone
  Vector backbone: pGII-L1-Rep
  Backbone size w/o insert (bp): 4708
  Vector type: Plant Expression
  Selectable markers: Hygromycin
Growth in bacteria
  Bacterial resistance: Kanamycin, 50 μg/mL
  Growth temperature: 37°C
  Growth strain: DH5alpha
  Copy number: High Copy
Gene/Insert
  Gene/Insert name: p35S-PhiC31-NLS-DST-tUBQ1
  Species: Synthetic
  Insert size (bp): 3895
  Cloning method: Restriction Enzyme; 5′ cloning site Unknown (unknown if destroyed)
Terms and licenses: Academic/Nonprofit Terms; Industry Terms: Not Available to Industry
Depositor comments: IS4 Transposon present in plasmid backbone. This is a known insertion and is not of any functional concern.
How to cite: L1P24 was a gift from Jennifer Nemhauser (Addgene plasmid # 195927 ; http://n2t.net/addgene:195927 ; RRID:Addgene_195927)
