[The description below was written by a language model from this plasmid's Addgene catalogue record and pLannotate feature annotations shown in this document.]
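Description:
L1P24 is a plant expression binary vector built on the pGII-L1-Rep backbone, a pGreenII-style "Level 1" plasmid used in a modular assembly scheme. It is maintained in E. coli through a high-copy ColE1/pUC-type origin with kanamycin selection (aph(3')-Ia). It also carries the pSa origin, which in pGreen-type vectors supports replication in Agrobacterium when the replicase is supplied from a helper plasmid. Nopaline-type left and right T-DNA border repeats define the region that is transferred into plant cells. The depositor notes that an IS4 transposon has inserted into the backbone and considers this of no functional concern. It probably accounts for the unannotated stretch between the ColE1 origin and KanR, and for the sequenced length of about 9.9 kb exceeding the sum of the listed backbone and insert sizes.

Two expression units lie within the T-DNA. Near the left border, in reverse orientation, a CaMV 35S promoter drives the hygromycin phosphotransferase gene (hph) followed by the CaMV polyadenylation signal, giving hygromycin selection of transformed plants. The payload is a synthetic cassette described as p35S-PhiC31-NLS-DST-tUBQ1. An extended CaMV 35S promoter region and the TMV Ω translational enhancer lead into the PhiC31 serine integrase, which is fused to a nuclear localisation signal. A DST element follows, which is generally an mRNA-destabilising sequence, and the unit ends with the UBQ1 terminator. The automated annotation does not label the integrase coding region or the terminator, so these parts are known only from the catalogue description.

The construct provides constitutive integrase expression and comes from a toolbox for integrase-based recording of gene expression during plant development.
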