Features (pLannotate 1.2.2; 19 found; start..end, strand, type, name):
    258..280     +  misc_feature   LB T-DNA repeat: left border repeat from nopaline C58 T-DNA (truncated)
    288..464     -  polyA_signal   CaMV poly(A) signal: cauliflower mosaic virus polyadenylation signal
    514..678     -  CDS            yokD (fragment): YOKD_BACSU - Experimental evidence at protein level: Swiss-Prot protein existence level 1. May contribute to antibiotic resistance. From Bacillus subtilis (strain 168).
    699..1721    -  CDS            hph: KHYB_ECOLX - Experimental evidence at protein level: Swiss-Prot protein existence level 1. The aminoglycoside phosphotransferases achieve inactivation of their antibiotic substrates by phosphorylation. Only phosphorylates hygromycin and closely related compounds such as demethyl analogs and destomycin. From Escherichia coli.
   1741..2086    -  promoter       CaMV 35S promoter: strong constitutive promoter from cauliflower mosaic virus
   1743..1789    -  promoter       minimal CaMV 35S promoter: minimal 35S promoter from cauliflower mosaic virus
   2167..2324    -  CDS            lacZα (fragment): LacZα fragment of β-galactosidase; lacZ fragment
   2327..2345    +  promoter       T7 promoter: promoter for bacteriophage T7 RNA polymerase
   2353..3159    +  CDS            IBMP_CAMVB (fragment): Experimental evidence at protein level: Swiss-Prot protein existence level 1. Enhances the ribosomal termination-reinitiation event leading to the translation of major open reading frames on the polycistronic viral RNAs. From Cauliflower mosaic virus (strain Bari 1) (CaMV).
   3343..3688    +  promoter       CaMV 35S promoter: strong constitutive promoter from cauliflower mosaic virus
   3640..3686    +  promoter       minimal CaMV 35S promoter: minimal 35S promoter from cauliflower mosaic virus
   3717..3770    +  misc_feature   TMV Ω: translational enhancer from the tobacco mosaic virus 5'-leader sequence (Gallie et al., 1988)
   6142..6300    -  CDS            CWINV2 (fragment): INV2_ARATH - Also known as BFRUCT2. Experimental evidence at transcript level: Swiss-Prot protein existence level 2. From Arabidopsis thaliana (Mouse-ear cress).
   6288..6312    +  misc_feature   RB T-DNA repeat: right border repeat from nopaline C58 T-DNA
   6403..6991    -  rep_origin     ori: high-copy-number ColE1/pMB1/pBR322/pUC origin of replication
   8350..8419    +  ncRNA          RNA-OUT: Accession: RF00240 - RNA-OUT
   8500..9315    -  CDS            KanR: aminoglycoside phosphotransferase; aph(3')-Ia; confers resistance to kanamycin in bacteria or G418 (Geneticin®) in eukaryotes
   9500..9601    +  CDS            TRA2_ECOLX (fragment): Protein predicted: Swiss-Prot protein existence level 4. Required for transposition of transposon Tn903. From Escherichia coli.
   9606..131     +  rep_origin     pSa ori (across the origin): origin of replication from bacterial plasmid pSa
>Addgene plasmid #195927 | L1P24 | addgene full sequence | sequence record 386975 | Addgene NGS Result
AGTATGTTCAATTAGCTTTTCAATTATGAATATATATATCAATTATTGGTCGCCCTTGGCTTGTGGACAA
TGCGCTACGCGCACCGGCTCCGCCCGTGGACAACCGCAAGCGGTTGCCCACCGTCGAGCGCCTTTGCCCA
CAACCCGGCGGCCGGCCGCAACAGATCGTTTTATAAATTTTTTTTTTTGAAAAAGAAAAAGCCCGAAAGG
CGGCAACCTCTCGGGCTTCTGGATTTCCGATCCCCGGAATTAGATCTTGGCAGGATATATTGTGGTGTAA
CGTTATCGATCTGGATTTTAGTACTGGATTTTGGTTTTAGGAATTAGAAATTTTATTGATAGAAGTATTT
TACAAATACAAATACATACTAAGGGTTTCTTATATGCTCAACACATGAGCGAAACCCTATAAGAACCCTA
ATTTCCCTTATCGGGAAACTACTCACACATTATTTATGGAGAAAATAGAGAGAGATAGATTTGTAGAGAG
AGACTGGTGATTTCAGCGTACCGAATTAATTCCTGAATCACTGCGACCGGCCCTCCCGCGACCCAGCCGA
GCGAGCTTAGCGAACTGTGGACGAGAACTGTGCCACCAAGCGTAAGGCCGTTCTCTCGCATTTGCCTTGC
TAGGCTCGCGCGAGTTGCTGGCTGAGGCGTTCTCGAAATCAGCTCTTGTTCGGTCGGCATCTACTCTATT
CCTTTGCCCTCGGACGAGTGCTGGGGCGTCGGTTTCCACTATCGGCGAGTACTTCTACACAGCCATCGGT
CCAGACGGCCGCGCTTCTGCGGGCGATTTGTGTACGCCCGACAGTCCCGGCTCCGGATCGGACGATTGCG
TCGCATCGACCCTGCGCCCAAGCTGCATCATCGAAATTGCCGTCAACCAAGCTCTGATAGAGTTGGTCAA
GACCAATGCGGAGCATATACGCCCGGAGCCTTGGCGATCCTGCAAGCTCCGGATGCCTCCGCTCGAAGTA
GCGCGTCTGCTGCTCCATACAAGCCAACCACGGCCTCCAGAAGAAGATGTTGGCGACCTCGTATTGGGAA
TCCCCGAACATCGCCTCGCTCCAGTCAATGACCGCTGTTATGCGGCCATTGTCCGTCAGGACATTGTTGG
AGCCGAAATCCGCGTGCACGAGGTGCCGGACTTCGGGGCAGTCCTCGGCCCAAAGCATCAGCTCATCGAG
AGCCTGCGCGACGGACGCACTGACGGTGTCGTCCATCACAGTTTGCCAGTGATACACATGGGGATCAGCA
ATCGCGCATATGAAATCACGCCATGTAGTGTATTGACCGATTCCTTGCGGTCCGAATGGGCCGAACCCGC
TCGTCTGGCTAAGATCGGCCGCAGCGATAGCATCCATAGCCTCCGCGACCGGCTGAAGAACAGCGGGCAG
TTCGGTTTCAGGCAGGTCTTGCAACGTGACACCCTGTGCACGGCGGGAGATGCAATAGGTCAGGCTCTCG
CTGAACTCCCCAATGTCAAGCACTTCCGGAATCGGGAGCGCGGCCGATGCAAAGTGCCGATAAACATAAC
GATCTTTGTAGAAACCATCGGCGCAGCTATTTACCCGCAGGACATATCCACGCCCTCCTACATCGAAGCT
GAAAGCACGAGATTCTTCGCCCTCCGAGAGCTGCATCAGGTCGGAGACGCTGTCGAACTTTTCGATCAGA
AACTTCTCGACAGACGTCGCGGTGAGTTCAGGCTTTTTCATAGGGGGGATCAGCTTGGGCTGTCCTCTCC
AAATGAAATGAACTTCCTTATATAGAGGAAGGGTCTTGCGAAGGATAGTGGGATTGTGCGTCATCCCTTA
CGTCAGTGGAGATGTCACATCAATCCACTTGCTTTGAAGACGTGGTTGGAACGTCTTCTTTTTCCACGAT
GCTCCTCGTGGGTGGGGGTCCATCTTTGGGACCACTGTCGGCAGAGGCATCTTGAATGATAGCCTTTCCT
TTATCGCAATGATGGCATTTGTAGGAGCCACCTTCCTTTTCTACTGTCCTTTCGATGAAGTGACAGATAG
CTGGGCAATGGAATCCGAGGAGGTTTCCCGAAATTACCCTTTGTTGAAAAGTCTCAATAGCCCTTTGGTC
TTCTGAGACTGTATCTTTGACATTTTTGGAGTAGGGGTACGATAACATTAACGCTTACAATTTCCATTCG
CCATTCAGGCTGCGCAACTGTTGGGAAGGGCGATCGGTGCGGGCCTCTTCGCTATTACGCCAGCTGGCGA
AAGGGGGATGTGCTGCAAGGCGATTAAGTTGGGTAACGCCAGGGTTTTCCCAGTCACGACGTTGTAAAAC
GACGGCCAGTGAATTGTAATACGACTCACTATAGGGCTTGGAGGAATTCCAATCCCACAAAAATCTGAGC
TTAACAGCACAGTTGCTCCTCTCAGAGCAGAATCGGGTATTCAACACCCTCATATCAACTACTACGTTGT
GTATAACGGTCCACATGCCGGTATATACGATGACTGGGGTTGTACAAAGGCGGCAACAAACGGCGTTCCC
GGAGTTGCACACAAGAAATTTGCCACTATTACAGAGGCAAGAGCAGCAGCTGACGCGTACACAACAAGTC
AGCAAACAGACAGGTTGAACTTCATCCCCAAAGGAGAAGCTCAACTCAAGCCCAAGAGCTTTGCTAAGGC
CCTAACAAGCCCACCAAAGCAAAAAGCCCACTGGCTCACGCTAGGAACCAAAAGGCCCAGCAGTGATCCA
GCCCCAAAAGAGATCTCCTTTGCCCCGGAGATTACAATGGACGATTTCCTCTATCTTTACGATCTAGGAA
GGAAGTTCGAAGGTGAAGGTGACGACACTATGTTCACCACTGATAATGAGAAGGTTAGCCTCTTCAATTT
CAGAAAGAATGCTGACCCACAGATGGTTAGAGAGGCCTACGCAGCAAGTCTCATCAAGACGATCTACCCG
AGTAACAATCTCCAGGAGATCAAATACCTTCCCAAGAAGGTTAAAGATGCAGTCAAAAGATTCAGGACTA
ATTGCATCAAGAACACAGAGAAAGACATATTTCTCAAGATCAGAAGTACTATTCCAGTATGGACGATTCA
AGGCTTGCTTCATAAACCAAGGCAAGTAATAGAGATTGGAGTCTCTAAAAAGGTAGTTCCTACTGAATCT
AAGGCCATGCATGGAGTCTAAGATTCAAATCGAGGATCTAACAGAACTCGCCGTCAAGACTGGCGAACAG
TTCATACAGAGTCTTTTACGACTCAATGACAAGAAGAAAATCTTCGTCAACATGGTGGAGCACGACACTC
TGGTCTACTCCAAAAATGTCAAAGATACAGTCTCAGAAGATCAAAGGGCTATTGAGACTTTTCAACAAAG
GATAATTTCGGGAAACCTCCTCGGATTCCATTGCCCAGCTATCTGTCACTTCATCGAAAGGACAGTAGAA
AAGGAAGGTGGCTCCTACAAATGCCATCATTGCGATAAAGGAAAGGCTATCATTCAAGATCTCTCTGCCG
ACAGTGGTCCCAAAGATGGACCCCCACCCACGAGGAGCATCGTGGAAAAAGAAGAGGTTCCAACCACGTC
TACAAAGCAAGTGGATTGATGTGACATCTCCACTGACGTAAGGGATGACGCACAATCCCACTATCCTTCG
CAAGACCCTTCCTCTATATAAGGAAGTTCATTTCATTTGGAGAGGACACGCTCGAGTATAAGAGCTCATT
TTTACAACAATTACCAACAACAACAAACAACAAACAACATTACAATTACATTTACAATTATCGATACAAT
GGACACGTATGCCGGCGCTTATGATAGACAATCAAGAGAAAGAGAGAACTCTTCTGCCGCCTCTCCAGCT
ACACAGAGATCTGCCAACGAGGATAAAGCTGCTGATTTACAAAGAGAGGTAGAGAGAGATGGGGGTAGGT
TTAGATTTGTGGGTCATTTCTCTGAGGCTCCTGGTACATCAGCCTTTGGTACTGCTGAACGGCCTGAATT
TGAAAGAATATTAAATGAGTGTCGGGCCGGTCGACTAAATATGATAATAGTTTATGATGTATCTAGGTTC
AGTAGACTCAAAGTTATGGATGCAATTCCGATCGTGAGCGAGCTACTTGCACTCGGTGTTACTATCGTAA
GTACACAAGAAGGTGTATTCAGGCAGGGTAATGTGATGGACCTTATACACCTTATTATGCGACTCGACGC
TAGCCATAAAGAGTCATCACTGAAGAGTGCTAAAATCTTGGACACCAAGAACCTGCAAAGGGAGCTTGGA
GGCTATGTAGGAGGAAAAGCTCCGTATGGTTTCGAACTCGTGAGTGAGACAAAAGAGATTACCAGAAATG
GTAGGATGGTGAACGTGGTTATTAATAAGCTAGCTCATAGCACAACCCCTCTCACAGGGCCTTTTGAGTT
CGAACCTGACGTTATTAGATGGTGGTGGAGAGAGATCAAAACTCACAAACATCTTCCATTTAAGCCAGGT
AGCCAGGCTGCTATCCACCCTGGATCTATCACTGGGCTTTGTAAAAGGATGGATGCTGACGCAGTGCCAA
CTCGAGGGGAAACAATCGGTAAGAAGACTGCATCTTCCGCTTGGGATCCCGCTACAGTTATGAGAATCCT
TCGGGATCCGCGTATTGCTGGATTCGCCGCAGAAGTCATTTATAAGAAAAAACCTGATGGTACTCCTACT
ACAAAAATCGAAGGTTATAGGATCCAAAGGGATCCTATTACTTTGCGTCCAGTTGAATTAGACTGTGGAC
CGATCATCGAACCTGCCGAGTGGTACGAGTTGCAGGCCTGGCTTGATGGTAGAGGGCGTGGAAAGGGTTT
ATCTCGGGGACAGGCAATTTTGTCAGCAATGGATAAGCTTTATTGTGAGTGTGGGGCTGTTATGACATCA
AAACGTGGAGAAGAGTCAATCAAGGATTCTTACAGGTGCAGACGTCGTAAAGTGGTGGACCCTTCTGCTC
CAGGACAGCATGAGGGTACATGCAACGTTTCTATGGCTGCTCTTGATAAATTTGTGGCCGAACGTATTTT
CAACAAGATTAGACACGCTGAAGGGGATGAGGAAACTTTAGCTCTTCTTTGGGAGGCTGCCCGGCGTTTT
GGTAAGCTAACAGAGGCACCAGAAAAAAGTGGCGAAAGAGCTAATTTGGTAGCCGAAAGAGCAGACGCCT
TGAATGCATTGGAAGAACTTTACGAAGATAGGGCTGCCGGAGCATATGATGGACCAGTTGGTCGGAAGCA
TTTCAGGAAGCAACAAGCTGCACTAACTTTGAGACAGCAAGGCGCAGAGGAGCGACTCGCAGAGCTTGAG
GCCGCCGAGGCCCCAAAGCTTCCACTCGATCAATGGTTTCCTGAGGATGCCGACGCTGATCCTACAGGTC
CAAAGAGCTGGTGGGGAAGAGCTAGCGTAGACGATAAGAGAGTGTTTGTGGGTCTATTTGTTGACAAGAT
TGTAGTTACTAAGTCCACTACGGGTCGAGGACAGGGCACTCCCATCGAAAAGAGAGCCAGTATTACCTGG
GCAAAGCCTCCAACCGATGATGATGAAGACGATGCACAAGATGGTACCGAGGATGTGGCAGCATAATAAG
CTTAGTACTATACTACAACATTTCCATATTTTTTTTAGATTGTTAGCTAATTTCCCCTGGAGATAATTGT
AAATTGTTTCAATGAGAGGAATATACAATACATAGATCGTAATTGATCAATGCGTATTTGCATGTTGGTA
AGAGACTCTTATCAAGAATCCCATCTCTTGCTTGCTTTTTTTTGTTGTCTTCCCTTTGATAGGGTTTGTT
TTTCTTGTTTCAGTGACTTTCTATGTTAAAAGATAATGTCAGTAAAAGGATTTGGTTTTCTATTATTCTG
AATCGATTACGGAAGATTCTTGCTTAATTCCAATCTATACAAGTATCGTGAAATAATGACCGTTTATGTG
ATTAGGAGACGTGTTTCATTAATAAAATATAAGATCAATACATTGTTAGTAGTGATAAACTATGTACAAA
TTGTATTGATTGTAAAAGAAACACAATAGGTTCCTTTTTTCTACAATATATTGTGACAGACTCTCTGTTT
TAACGAATGAATTAAATTTGTCAACGAAAAAATTAAAGAATGATGTGATCACTTTGCACCTTGGTTCATC
TTCAGAGGCTTCTGCATGTTCCATGCATTGAGGCTCTCTACGGTCACAGGTTGTGAGCCGTTGTTAAAGA
CAAACAAATGCGCTACCACAGAATCAGGGGATAACGCAGGAAAGAACATGAAGGCCTTGACAGGATATAT
TGGCGGGTAAACTAAGTCGCTGTATGTGTTTGTTTGAGATCTCATGTGAGCAAAAGGCCAGCAAAAGGCC
AGGAACCGTAAAAAGGCCGCGTTGCTGGCGTTTTTCCATAGGCTCCGCCCCCCTGACGAGCATCACAAAA
ATCGACGCTCAAGTCAGAGGTGGCGAAACCCGACAGGACTATAAAGATACCAGGCGTTTCCCCCTGGAAG
CTCCCTCGTGCGCTCTCCTGTTCCGACCCTGCCGCTTACCGGATACCTGTCCGCCTTTCTCCCTTCGGGA
AGCGTGGCGCTTTCTCATAGCTCACGCTGTAGGTATCTCAGTTCGGTGTAGGTCGTTCGCTCCAAGCTGG
GCTGTGTGCACGAACCCCCCGTTCAGCCCGACCGCTGCGCCTTATCCGGTAACTATCGTCTTGAGTCCAA
CCCGGTAAGACACGACTTATCGCCACTGGCAGCAGCCACTGGTAACAGGATTAGCAGAGCGAGGTATGTA
GGCGGTGCTACAGAGTTCTTGAAGTGGTGGCCTAACTACGGCTACACTAGAAGAACAGTATTTGGTATCT
GCGCTCTGCTGAAGCCAGTTACCTTCGGAAGAAGAGTTGGTAGCTCTTGATCCGGCAAACAAACCACCGC
TGGTAGCGGTGGTTTTTTTGTTTGCAAGCAGCAGATTACGCGCAGAAAAAAAGGATCTCAAGAAGATCCT
TTGATCTTTTCTACGGGGTCTGACGCTCAGTGGAACGAAAACTCACGTTAAGGGATTTTGGTCATGAGAT
TATCAAAAAGGATCTTCACCTAGATCCTTTTAAATTAAAAATGAAGTTTTAAATCAATCTAAAGTACTGA
GAGATCCCCTCATAATTTCCCCAAAGCGTAACCATGTGTGAATAAATTTTGAGCTAGTAGGGTTGCAGCC
ACGAGTAAGTCTTCCCTTGTTATTGTGTAGCCAGAATGCCGCAAAACTTCCATGCCTAAGCGAACTGTTG
AGAGTACGTTTCGATTTCTGACTGTGTTAGCCTGGAAGTGCTTGTCCCAACCTTGTTTCTGAGCATGAAC
GCCCGCAAGCCAACATGTTAGTTGAAGCATCAGGGCGATTAGCAGCATGATATCAAAACGCTCTGAGCTG
CTCGTTCGGCTATGGCGTAGGCCTAGTCCGTAGGCAGGACTTTTCAAGTCTCGGAAGGTTTCTTCAATCT
GCATTCGCTTCGAATAGATATTAACAAGTTGTTTGGGTGTTCGAATTTCAACAGGTAAGTTAGTTGCTAG
AACCCATGGCTCCTTTGCCGACGCTGAGTAGATTTTAGGTGACGGGTGGTGACAATGAGTCCGTGTCGAG
CGCTGATTTTTTCGGCCTTTAGAGCGAGATTTATACAATAGAATTTGGCATGAGATTGGATTGCTTTTAG
TCAGCCTCTTATAGCCTAAAGTCTTTGAGTGACTAGATGACATATCATGTAAGTTGCTGATAGGTTTCCA
GTTTTCCGCTCCTAGGTCTGCATATTGTACTTTTCCTCTTACTCGACTTAACCAGTACCAACCCAGCTTC
TCAACGGATTTATACCATGGCACTTTAAAGCCAGCATCACTGACAATGAGCGGTGTGGTGTTACTCGGTA
GAATGCTCGCAAGGTCGGCTAGAAATTGGTCATGAGCTTTCTTTGAACATTGCTCTGAAAGCGGGAACGC
TTTCTCATAAAGAGTAACAGAACGACCGTGTAGTGCGACTGAAGCTCGCAATACCATAAGTCGTTTTTGC
TCACGAATATCAGACCAGTCAACAAGTACAATGGGCATCGTATTGCCCGAACAGATAAAGCTAGCATGCC
AACGGTATACAGCGAGTCGCTCTTTGTGGAGGTGACGATTACCTAACAATCGGTCGATTCGTTTGATGTT
ATGTTTTGTTCTCGCTTTGGTTGGCAGGTTACGGCCAAGTTCGGTAAGAGTGAGAGTTTTACAGTCAAGT
AATGCGTGGCAAGCCAACGTTAAGCTGTTGAGTCGTTTTAAGTGTAATTCGGGGCAGAATTGGTAAAGAG
AGTCGTGTAAAATATCGAGTTCGCACATCTTGTTGTCTGATTATTGATTTTTCGCGAAACCATTTGATCA
TATGACAAGATGTGTATCCACCTTAACTTAATGATTTTTACCAAAATCATTAGGGGATTCATCAGTCTAA
AGTATATATGTGTAACATTGGTCTAGTGATTAGAAAAACTCATCGAGCATCAAATGAAACTGCAATTTAT
TCATATCAGGATTATCAATACCATATTTTTGAAAAAGCCGTTTCTGTAATGAAGGAGAAAACTCACCGAG
GCAGTTCCATAGGATGGCAAGATCCTGGTATCGGTCTGCGATTCCGACTCGTCCAACATCAATACAACCT
ATTAATTTCCCCTCGTCAAAAATAAGGTTATCAAGTGAGAAATCACCATGAGTGACGACTGAATCCGGTG
AGAATGGCAAAAGTTTATGCATTTCTTTCCAGACTTGTTCAACAGGCCAGCCATTACGCTCGTCATCAAA
ATCACTCGCATCAACCAAACCGTTATTCATTCGTGATTGCGCCTGAGCGAGACGAAATACGCGATCGCTG
TTAAAAGGACAATTACAAACAGGAATCGAATGCAACCGGCGCAGGAACACTGCCAGCGCATCAACAATAT
TTTCACCTGAATCAGGATATTCTTCTAATACCTGGAATGCTGTTTTCCCTGGGATCGCAGTGGTGAGTAA
CCATGCATCATCAGGAGTACGGATAAAATGCTTGATGGTCGGAAGAGGCATAAATTCCGTCAGCCAGTTT
AGTCTGACCATCTCATCTGTAACATCATTGGCAACGCTACCTTTGCCATGTTTCAGAAACAACTCTGGCG
CATCGGGCTTCCCATACAATCGGTAGATTGTCGCACCTGATTGCCCGACATTATCGCGAGCCCATTTATA
CCCATATAAATCAGCATCCATGTTGGAATTTAATCGCGGCCTTGAGCAAGACGTTTCCCGTTGAATATGG
CTCATAACACCCCTTGTATTACTGTTTATGTAAGCAGACAGTTTTATTGTTCATGATGATATATTTTTAT
CTTGTGCAATGTAACATCAGAGATTTTGAGACACAACGTGGCTTTGTTGAATAAATCGAACTTTTGCTGA
GTTGAAGGATCAGATCACGCATCTTCCCGACAACGCAGACCGTTCCGTGGCAAAGCAAAAGTTCAAAATC
ACCAACTGGTCCACCTACAACAAAGCTCTCATCAACCGTGGCTCCCTCACTTTCTGGCTGGATGATGGGG
CGATTCAGGCGATCCCCATCCAACAGCCCGCCGTCGAGCGGGCTTTTTTATCCCCGGAAGCCTGTGGATA
GAGGGTAGTTATCCACGTGAAACCGCTAATGCCCCGCAAAGCCTTGATTCACGGGGCTTTCCGGCCCGCT
CCAAAAACTATCCACGTGAAATCGCTAATCAGGGTACGTGAAATCGCTAATCGGAGTACGTGAAATCGCT
AATAAGGTCACGTGAAATCGCTAATCAAAAAGGCACGTGAGAACGCTAATAGCCCTTTCAGATCAACAGC
TTGCAAACACCCCTCGCTCCGGCAAGTAGTTACAGCAAGT
